>Addgene plasmid #215334 | pKb-TnpB2 | addgene full sequence | sequence record 447325 | Addgene NGS Result
CGAATTTCCCCGATCGTTCAAACATTTGGCAATAAAGTTTCTTAAGATTGAATCCTGTTGCCGGTCTTGC
GATGATTATCATATAATTTCTGTTGAATTACGTTAAGCATGTAATAATTAACATGTAATGCATGACGTTA
TTTATGAGATGGGTTTTTATGATTAGAGTCCCGCAATTATACATTTAATACGCGATAGAAAACAAAATAT
AGCGCGCAAACTAGGATAAATTATCGCGCGCGGTGTCATCTATGTTACTAGATCGGGAATTCACTGGCCG
TCGTTTTACAACGTCGTGACTGGGAAAACCCTGGCGTTACCCAACTTAATCGCCTTGCAGCACATCCCCC
TTTCGCCAGCTGGCGTAATAGCGAAGAGGCCCGCACCGATCGCCCTTCCCAACAGTTGCGCAGCCTGAAT
GGCGAATGCTAGAGCAGCTTGAGCTTGGATCAGATTGTCGTTTCCCGCCTTCAGTTTAAACTATCAGTGT
TTGACAGGATATATTGGCGGGTAAACCTAAGAGAAAAGAGCGTTTATTAGAATAATCGGATATTTAAAAG
GGCGTGAAAAGGTTTATCCGTTCGTCCATTTGTATGTGCATGCCAACCACAGGGTTCCCCTCGGGATCAA
AGTACTTTGATCCAACCCCTCCGCTGCTATAGTGCAGTCGGCTTCTGACGTTCAGTGCAGCCGTCTTCTG
AAAACGACATGTCGCACAAGTCCTAAGTTACGCGACAGGCTGCCGCCCTGCCCTTTTCCTGGCGTTTTCT
TGTCGCGTGTTTTAGTCGCATAAAGTAGAATACTTGCGACTAGAACCGGAGACATTACGCCATGAACAAG
AGCGCCGCCGCTGGCCTGCTGGGCTATGCCCGCGTCAGCACCGACGACCAGGACTTGACCAACCAACGGG
CCGAACTGCACGCGGCCGGCTGCACCAAGCTGTTTTCCGAGAAGATCACCGGCACCAGGCGCGACCGCCC
GGAGCTGGCCAGGATGCTTGACCACCTACGCCCTGGCGACGTTGTGACAGTGACCAGGCTAGACCGCCTG
GCCCGCAGCACCCGCGACCTACTGGACATTGCCGAGCGCATCCAGGAGGCCGGCGCGGGCCTGCGTAGCC
TGGCAGAGCCGTGGGCCGACACCACCACGCCGGCCGGCCGCATGGTGTTGACCGTGTTCGCCGGCATTGC
CGAGTTCGAGCGTTCCCTAATCATCGACCGCACCCGGAGCGGGCGCGAGGCCGCCAAGGCCCGAGGCGTG
AAGTTTGGCCCCCGCCCTACCCTCACCCCGGCACAGATCGCGCACGCCCGCGAGCTGATCGACCAGGAAG
GCCGCACCGTGAAAGAGGCGGCTGCACTGCTTGGCGTGCATCGCTCGACCCTGTACCGCGCACTTGAGCG
CAGCGAGGAAGTGACGCCCACCGAGGCCAGGCGGCGCGGTGCCTTCCGTGAGGACGCATTGACCGAGGCC
GACGCCCTGGCGGCCGCCGAGAATGAACGCCAAGAGGAACAAGCATGAAACCGCACCAGGACGGCCAGGA
CGAACCGTTTTTCATTACCGAAGAGATCGAGGCGGAGATGATCGCGGCCGGGTACGTGTTCGAGCCGCCC
GCGCACGTCTCAACCGTGCGGCTGCATGAAATCCTGGCCGGTTTGTCTGATGCCAAGCTGGCGGCCTGGC
CGGCCAGCTTGGCCGCTGAAGAAACCGAGCGCCGCCGTCTAAAAAGGTGATGTGTATTTGAGTAAAACAG
CTTGCGTCATGCGGTCGCTGCGTATATGATGCGATGAGTAAATAAACAAATACGCAAGGGGAACGCATGA
AGGTTATCGCTGTACTTAACCAGAAAGGCGGGTCAGGCAAGACGACCATCGCAACCCATCTAGCCCGCGC
CCTGCAACTCGCCGGGGCCGATGTTCTGTTAGTCGATTCCGATCCCCAGGGCAGTGCCCGCGATTGGGCG
GCCGTGCGGGAAGATCAACCGCTAACCGTTGTCGGCATCGACCGCCCGACGATTGACCGCGACGTGAAGG
CCATCGGCCGGCGCGACTTCGTAGTGATCGACGGAGCGCCCCAGGCGGCGGACTTGGCTGTGTCCGCGAT
CAAGGCAGCCGACTTCGTGCTGATTCCGGTGCAGCCAAGCCCTTACGACATATGGGCCACCGCCGACCTG
GTGGAGCTGGTTAAGCAGCGCATTGAGGTCACGGATGGAAGGCTACAAGCGGCCTTTGTCGTGTCGCGGG
CGATCAAAGGCACGCGCATCGGCGGTGAGGTTGCCGAGGCGCTGGCCGGGTACGAGCTGCCCATTCTTGA
GTCCCGTATCACGCAGCGCGTGAGCTACCCAGGCACTGCCGCCGCCGGCACAACCGTTCTTGAATCAGAA
CCCGAGGGCGACGCTGCCCGCGAGGTCCAGGCGCTGGCCGCTGAAATTAAATCAAAACTCATTTGAGTTA
ATGAGGTAAAGAGAAAATGAGCAAAAGCACAAACACGCTAAGTGCCGGCCGTCCGAGCGCACGCAGCAGC
AAGGCTGCAACGTTGGCCAGCCTGGCAGACACGCCAGCCATGAAGCGGGTCAACTTTCAGTTGCCGGCGG
AGGATCACACCAAGCTGAAGATGTACGCGGTACGCCAAGGCAAGACCATTACCGAGCTGCTATCTGAATA
CATCGCGCAGCTACCAGAGTAAATGAGCAAATGAATAAATGAGTAGATGAATTTTAGCGGCTAAAGGAGG
CGGCATGGAAAATCAAGAACAACCAGGCACCGACGCCGTGGAATGCCCCATGTGTTGAGGAACGGGCGGT
TGGCCAGGCGTAAGCGGCTGGGTTGCCTGCCGGCCCTGCAATGGCACTGGAACCCCCAAGCCCGAGGAAT
CGGCGTGAGCGGTCGCAAACCATCCGGCCCGGTACAAATCGGCGCGGCGCTGGGTGATGACCTGGTGGAG
AAGTTGAAGGCCGCGCAGGCCGCCCAGCGGCAACGCATCGAGGCAGAAGCACGCCCCGGTGAATCGTGGC
AAGCGGCCGCTGATCGAATCCGCAAAGAATCCCGGCAACCGCCGGCAGCCGGTGCGCCGTCGATTAGGAA
GCCGCCCAAGGGCGACGAGCAACCAGATTTTTTCGTTCCGATGCTCTATGACGTGGGCACCCGCGATAGT
CGCAGCATCATGGACGTGGCCGTTTTCCGTCTGTCGAAGCGTGACCGACGAGCTGGCGAGGTGATCCGCT
ACGAGCTTCCAGACGGGCACGTAGAGGTTTCCGCAGGGCCGGCCGGCATGGCCAGTGTGTGGGATTACGA
CCTGGTACTGATGGCGGTTTCCCATCTAACCGAATCCATGAACCGATACCGGGAAGGGAAGGGAGACAAG
CCCGGCCGCGTGTTCCGTCCACACGTTGCGGACGTACTCAAGTTCTGCCGGCGAGCCGATGGCGGAAAGC
AGAAAGACGACCTGGTAGAAACCTGCATTCGGTTAAACACCACGCACGTTGCCATGCAGCGTACGAAGAA
GGCCAAGAACGGCCGCCTGGTGACGGTATCCGAGGGTGAAGCCTTGATTAGCCGCTACAAGATCGTAAAG
AGCGAAACCGGGCGGCCGGAGTACATCGAGATCGAGCTAGCTGATTGGATGTACCGCGAGATCACAGAAG
GCAAGAACCCGGACGTGCTGACGGTTCACCCCGATTACTTTTTGATCGATCCCGGCATCGGCCGTTTTCT
CTACCGCCTGGCACGCCGCGCCGCAGGCAAGGCAGAAGCCAGATGGTTGTTCAAGACGATCTACGAACGC
AGTGGCAGCGCCGGAGAGTTCAAGAAGTTCTGTTTCACCGTGCGCAAGCTGATCGGGTCAAATGACCTGC
CGGAGTACGATTTGAAGGAGGAGGCGGGGCAGGCTGGCCCGATCCTAGTCATGCGCTACCGCAACCTGAT
CGAGGGCGAAGCATCCGCCGGTTCCTAATGTACGGAGCAGATGCTAGGGCAAATTGCCCTAGCAGGGGAA
AAAGGTCGAAAAGCACTCTTTCCTGTGAATAGCACGTACATTGGGAACCCAAAGCCGTACATTGGGAACC
GGAACCCGTACATTGGGAACCCAAAGCCGTACATTGGGAACCGGTCACACATGTAAGTGACTGATATAAA
AGAGAAAAAAGGCGATTTTTCCGCCTAAAACTCTTTAAAACTTATTAAAACTCTTAAAACCCGCCTGGCC
TGTGCATAACTGTCTGGCCAGCGCACAGCCGAAGAGCTGCAAAAAGCGCCTACCCTTCGGTCGCTGCGCT
CCCTACGCCCCGCCGCTTCGCGTCGGCCTATCGCGGCCGCTGGCCGCTCAAAAATGGCTGGCCTACGGCC
AGGCAATCTACCAGGGCGCGGACAAGCCGCGCCGTCGCCACTCGACCGCCGGCGCCCACATCAAGGCACC
CTGCCTCGCGCGTTTCGGTGATGACGGTGAAAACCTCTGACACATGCAGCTCCCGGAGACGGTCACAGCT
TGTCTGTAAGCGGATGCCGGGAGCAGACAAGCCCGTCAGGGCGCGTCAGCGGGTGTTGGCGGGTGTCGGG
GCGCAGCCATGACCCAGTCACGTAGCGATAGCGGAGTGTATACTGGCTTAACTATGCGGCATCAGAGCAG
ATTGTACTGAGAGTGCACCATATGCGGTGTGAAATACCGCACAGATGCGTAAGGAGAAAATACCGCATCA
GGCGCTCTTCCGCTTCCTCGCTCACTGACTCGCTGCGCTCGGTCGTTCGGCTGCGGCGAGCGGTATCAGC
TCACTCAAAGGCGGTAATACGGTTATCCACAGAATCAGGGGATAACGCAGGAAAGAACATGTGAGCAAAA
GGCCAGCAAAAGGCCAGGAACCGTAAAAAGGCCGCGTTGCTGGCGTTTTTCCATAGGCTCCGCCCCCCTG
ACGAGCATCACAAAAATCGACGCTCAAGTCAGAGGTGGCGAAACCCGACAGGACTATAAAGATACCAGGC
GTTTCCCCCTGGAAGCTCCCTCGTGCGCTCTCCTGTTCCGACCCTGCCGCTTACCGGATACCTGTCCGCC
TTTCTCCCTTCGGGAAGCGTGGCGCTTTCTCATAGCTCACGCTGTAGGTATCTCAGTTCGGTGTAGGTCG
TTCGCTCCAAGCTGGGCTGTGTGCACGAACCCCCCGTTCAGCCCGACCGCTGCGCCTTATCCGGTAACTA
TCGTCTTGAGTCCAACCCGGTAAGACACGACTTATCGCCACTGGCAGCAGCCACTGGTAACAGGATTAGC
AGAGCGAGGTATGTAGGCGGTGCTACAGAGTTCTTGAAGTGGTGGCCTAACTACGGCTACACTAGAAGGA
CAGTATTTGGTATCTGCGCTCTGCTGAAGCCAGTTACCTTCGGAAAAAGAGTTGGTAGCTCTTGATCCGG
CAAACAAACCACCGCTGGTAGCGGTGGTTTTTTTGTTTGCAAGCAGCAGATTACGCGCAGAAAAAAAGGA
TCTCAAGAAGATCCTTTGATCTTTTCTACGGGGTCTGACGCTCAGTGGAACGAAAACTCACGTTAAGGGA
TTTTGGTCATGCATTCTAGGTACTAAAACAATTCATCCAGTAAAATATAATATTTTATTTTCTCCCAATC
AGGCTTGATCCCCAGTAAGTCAAAAAATAGCTCGACATACTGTTCTTCCCCGATATCCTCCCTGATCGAC
CGGACGCAGAAGGCAATGTCATACCACTTGTCCGCCCTGCCGCTTCTCCCAAGATCAATAAAGCCACTTA
CTTTGCCATCTTTCACAAAGATGTTGCTGTCTCCCAGGTCGCCGTGGGAAAAGACAAGTTCCTCTTCGGG
CTTTTCCGTCTTTAAAAAATCATACAGCTCGCGCGGATCTTTAAATGGAGTGTCTTCTTCCCAGTTTTCG
CAATCCACATCGGCCAGATCGTTATTCAGTAAGTAATCCAATTCGGCTAAGCGGCTGTCTAAGCTATTCG
TATAGGGACAATCCGATATGTCGATGGAGTGAAAGAGCCTGATGCACTCCGCATACAGCTCGATAATCTT
TTCAGGGCTTTGTTCATCTTCATACTCTTCCGAGCAAAGGACGCCATCGGCCTCACTCATGAGCAGATTG
CTCCAGCCATCATGCCGTTCAAAGTGCAGGACCTTTGGAACAGGCAGCTTTCCTTCCAGCCATAGCATCA
TGTCCTTTTCCCGTTCCACATCATAGGTGGTCCCTTTATACCGGCTGTCCGTCATTTTTAAATATAGGTT
TTCATTTTCTCCCACCAGCTTATATACCTTAGCAGGAGACATTCCTTCCGTATCTTTTACGCAGCGGTAT
TTTTCGATCAGTTTTTTCAATTCCGGTGATATTCTCATTTTAGCCATTTATTATTTCCTTCCTCTTTTCT
ACAGTATTTAAAGATACCCCAAGAAGCTAATTATAACAAGACGAACTCCAATTCACTGTTCCTTGCATTC
TAAAACCTTAAATACCAGAAAACAGCTTTTTCAAAGTTGTTTTCAAAGTTGGCGTATAACATAGTATCGA
CGGAGCCGATTTTGAAACCGCGGTGATCACAGGCAGCAACGCTCTGTCATCGTTACAATCAACATGCTAC
CCTCCGCGAGATCATCCGTGTTTCAAACCCGGCAGCTTAGTTGCCGTTCTTCCGAATAGCATCGGTAACA
TGAGCAAAGTCTGCCGCCTTACAACGGCTCTCCCGCTGACGCCGTCCCGGACTGATGGGCTGCCTGTATC
GAGTGGTGATTTTGTGCCGAGCTGCCGGTCGGGGAGCTGTTGGCTGGCTGGTGGCAGGATATATTGTGGT
GTAAACAAATTGACGCTTAGACAACTTAATAACACATTGCGGACGTTTTTAATGTACTGAATTAACGCCG
AATTAATTCGGGGGATCTGGATTTTAGTACTGGATTTTGGTTTTAGGAATTAGAAATTTTATTGATAGAA
GTATTTTACAAATACAAATACATACTAAGGGTTTCTTATATGCTCAACACATGAGCGAAACCCTATAGGA
ACCCTAATTCCCTTATCTGGGAACTACTCACACATTATTATGGAGAAACTCGAGCTTGTCGATCGACAGA
TCCCGGTCGGCATCTACTCTATTTCTTTGCCCTCGGACGAGTGCTGGGGCGTCGGTTTCCACTATCGGCG
AGTACTTCTACACAGCCATCGGTCCAGACGGCCGCGCTTCTGCGGGCGATTTGTGTACGCCCGACAGTCC
CGGCTCCGGATCGGACGATTGCGTCGCATCGACCCTGCGCCCAAGCTGCATCATCGAAATTGCCGTCAAC
CAAGCTCTGATAGAGTTGGTCAAGACCAATGCGGAGCATATACGCCCGGAGTCGTGGCGATCCTGCAAGC
TCCGGATGCCTCCGCTCGAAGTAGCGCGTCTGCTGCTCCATACAAGCCAACCACGGCCTCCAGAAGAAGA
TGTTGGCGACCTCGTATTGGGAATCCCCGAACATCGCCTCGCTCCAGTCAATGACCGCTGTTATGCGGCC
ATTGTCCGTCAGGACATTGTTGGAGCCGAAATCCGCGTGCACGAGGTGCCGGACTTCGGGGCAGTCCTCG
GCCCAAAGCATCAGCTCATCGAGAGCCTGCGCGACGGACGCACTGACGGTGTCGTCCATCACAGTTTGCC
AGTGATACACATGGGGATCAGCAATCGCGCATATGAAATCACGCCATGTAGTGTATTGACCGATTCCTTG
CGGTCCGAATGGGCCGAACCCGCTCGTCTGGCTAAGATCGGCCGCAGCGATCGCATCCATAGCCTCCGCG
ACCGGTTGTAGAACAGCGGGCAGTTCGGTTTCAGGCAGGTCTTGCAACGTGACACCCTGTGAACGGCGGG
AGATGCAATAGGTCAGGCTCTCGCTAAACTCCCCAATGTCAAGCACTTCCGGAATCGGGAGCGCGGCCGA
TGCAAAGTGCCGATAAACATAACGATCTTTGTAGAAACCATCGGCGCAGCTATTTACCCGCAGGACATAT
CCACGCCCTCCTACATCGAAGCTGAAAGCACGAGATTCTTCGCCCTCCGAGAGCTGCATCAGGTCGGAGA
CGCTGTCGAACTTTTCGATCAGAAACTTCTCGACAGACGTCGCGGTGAGTTCAGGCTTTTTCATATCTCA
TTGCCCCCCGGATCTGCGAAAGCTCGAGAGAGATAGATTTGTAGAGAGAGACTGGTGATTTCAGCGTGTC
CTCTCCAAATGAAATGAACTTCCTTATATAGAGGAAGGGTCTTGCGAAGGATAGTGGGATTGTGCGTCAT
CCCTTACGTCAGTGGAGATATCACATCAATCCACTTGCTTTGAAGACGTGGTTGGAACGTCTTCTTTTTC
CACGATGCTCCTCGTGGGTGGGGGTCCATCTTTGGGACCACTGTCGGCAGAGGCATCTTGAACGATAGCC
TTTCCTTTATCGCAATGATGGCATTTGTAGGTGCCACCTTCCTTTTCTACTGTCCTTTTGATGAAGTGAC
AGATAGCTGGGCAATGGAATCCGAGGAGGTTTCCCGATATTACCCTTTGTTGAAAAGTCTCAATAGCCCT
TTGGTCTTCTGAGACTGTATCTTTGATATTCTTGGAGTAGACGAGAGTGTCGTGCTCCACCATGTTCACA
TCAATCCACTTGCTTTGAAGACGTGGTTGGAACGTCTTCTTTTTCCACGATGCTCCTCGTGGGTGGGGGT
CCATCTTTGGGACCACTGTCGGCAGAGGCATCTTGAACGATAGCCTTTCCTTTATCGCAATGATGGCATT
TGTAGGTGCCACCTTCCTTTTCTACTGTCCTTTTGATGAAGTGACAGATAGCTGGGCAATGGAATCCGAG
GAGGTTTCCCGATATTACCCTTTGTTGAAAAGTCTCAATAGCCCTTTGGTCTTCTGAGACTGTATCTTTG
ATATTCTTGGAGTAGACGAGAGTGTCGTGCTCCACCATGTTGGCAAGCTGCTCTAGCCAATACGCAAACC
GCCTCTCCCCGCGCGTTGGCCGATTCATTAATGCAGCTGGCACGACAGGTTTCCCGACTGGAAAGCGGGC
AGTGAGCGCAACGCAATTAATGTGAGTTAGCTCACTCATTAGGCACCCCAGGCTTTACACTTTATGCTTC
CGGCTCGTATGTTGTGTGGAATTGTGAGCGGATAACAATTTCACACAGGAAACAGCTATGACATGATTAC
GCCAAGCTTGCATGCCTGCAGTGCAGCGTGACCCGGTCGTGCCCCTCTCTAGAGATAATGAGCATTGCAT
GTCTAAGTTATAAAAAATTACCACATATTTTTTTTGTCACACTTGTTTGAAGTGCAGTTTATCTATCTTT
ATACATATATTTAAACTTTACTCTACGAATAATATAATCTATAGTACTACAATAATATCAGTGTTTTAGA
GAATCATATAAATGAACAGTTAGACATGGTCTAAAGGACAATTGAGTATTTTGACAACAGGACTCTACAG
TTTTATCTTTTTAGTGTGCATGTGTTCTCCTTTTTTTTTGCAAATAGCTTCACCTATATAATACTTCATC
CATTTTATTAGTACATCCATTTAGGGTTTAGGGTTAATGGTTTTTATAGACTAATTTTTTTAGTACATCT
ATTTTATTCTATTTTAGCCTCTAAATTAAGAAAACTAAAACTCTATTTTAGTTTTTTTATTTAATAATTT
AGATATAAAATAGAATAAAATAAAGTGACTAAAAATTAAACAAATACCCTTTAAGAAATTAAAAAAACTA
AGGAAACATTTTTCTTGTTTCGAGTAGATAATGCCAGCCTGTTAAACGCCGTCGACGAGTCTAACGGACA
CCAACCAGCGAACCAGCAGCGTCGCGTCGGGCCAAGCGAAGCAGACGGCACGGCATCTCTGTCGCTGCCT
CTGGACCCCTCTCGAGAGTTCCGCTCCACCGTTGGACTTGCTCCGCTGTCGGCATCCAGAAATTGCGTGG
CGGAGCGGCAGACGTGAGCCGGCACGGCAGGCGGCCTCCTCCTCCTCTCACGGCACCGGCAGCTACGGGG
GATTCCTTTCCCACCGCTCCTTCGCTTTCCCTTCCTCGCCCGCCGTAATAAATAGACACCCCCTCCACAC
CCTCTTTCCCCAACCTCGTGTTGTTCGGAGCGCACACACACACAACCAGATCTCCCCCAAATCCACCCGT
CGGCACCTCCGCTTCAAGGTACGCCGCTCGTCCTCCCCCCCCCCCCCTCTCTACCTTCTCTAGATCGGCG
TTCCGGTCCATGGTTAGGGCCCGGTAGTTCTACTTCTGTTCATGTTTGTGTTAGATCCGTGTTTGTGTTA
GATCCGTGCTGCTAGCGTTCGTACACGGATGCGACCTGTACGTCAGACACGTTCTGATTGCTAACTTGCC
AGTGTTTCTCTTTGGGGAATCCTGGGATGGCTCTAGCCGTTCCGCAGACGGGATCGATTTCATGATTTTT
TTTGTTTCGTTGCATAGGGTTTGGTTTGCCCTTTTCCTTTATTTCAATATATGCCGTGCACTTGTTTGTC
GGGTCATCTTTTCATGCTTTTTTTTGTCTTGGTTGTGATGATGTGGTCTGGTTGGGCGGTCGTTCTAGAT
CGGAGTAGAATTCTGTTTCAAACTACCTGGTGGATTTATTAATTTTGGATCTGTATGTGTGTGCCATACA
TATTCATAGTTACGAATTGAAGATGATGGATGGAAATATCGATCTAGGATAGGTATACATGTTGATGCGG
GTTTTACTGATGCATATACAGAGATGCTTTTTGTTCGCTTGGTTGTGATGATGTGGTGTGGTTGGGCGGT
CGTTCATTCGTTCTAGATCGGAGTAGAATACTGTTTCAAACTACCTGGTGTATTTATTAATTTTGGAACT
GTATGTGTGTGTCATACATCTTCATAGTTACGAGTTTAAGATGGATGGAAATATCGATCTAGGATAGGTA
TACATGTTGATGTGGGTTTTACTGATGCATATACATGATGGCATATGCAGCATCTATTCATATGCTCTAA
CCTTGAGTACCTATCTATTATAATAAACAAGTATGTTTTATAATTATTTTGATCTTGATATACTTGGATG
ATGGCATATGCAGCAGCTATATGTGGATTTTTTTAGCCCTGCCTTCATACGCTATTTATTTGCTTGGTAC
TGTTTCTTTTGTCGATGCTCACCCTGTTGTTTGGTGTTACTTCTGCAGCCCTAGGATTCTTGAATCCTGA
TGAGTCCGTGAGGACGAAACGAGCTAGCTCGTCGATTCAAGAATCCCGAAGTGAAGAATCTTGCCGTCCG
TACATGGACTTGCCCGAACTGTGGGGAAACCCATGACCGAGACGAGAACGCTGCGCTGAACATTCGGCGT
GAAGCGTTGGTGGCTGCGGGAATCTCAGACACCTTAAACGCTCATGGAGGCTATGTCAGACCTGCTTCGG
CGGGCAATGGTCTGCGAAGTGAGAATCACGCGACTTTAGTCGTGTGAGGTTCAAGGAGACCGAGGTCTCG
GGCCGGCATGGTCCCAGCCTCCTCGCTGGCGCCGGCTGGGCAACATGCTTCGGCATGGCGAATGGGACGA
TCGTTCAAACATTTGGCAATAAAGTTTCTTAAGATTGAATCCTGTTGCCGGTCTTGCGATGATTATCATA
TAATTTCTGTTGAATTACGTTAAGCATGTAATAATTAACATGTAATGCATGACGTTATTTATGAGATGGG
TTTTTATGATTAGAGTCCCGCAATTATACATTTAATACGCGATAGAAAACAAAATATAGCGCGCAAACTA
GGATAAATTATCGCGCGCGGTGTCATCTATGTTACTAGATCCCTGCAGGTCCACAAATTCGGGTCAAGGC
GGAAGCCAGCGCGCCACCCCACGTCAGCAAATACGGAGGCGCGGGGTTGACGGCGTCACCCGGTCCTAAC
GGCGACCAACAAACCAGCCAGAAGAAATTACAGTAAAAAAAAAGTAAATTGCACTTTGATCCACCTTTTA
TTACCTAAGTCTCAATTTGGATCACCCTTAAACCTATCTTTTCAATTTGGGCCGGGTTGTGGTTTGGACT
ACCATGAACAACTTTTCGTCATGTCTAACTTCCCTTTCAGCAAACATATGAACCATATATAGAGGAGATC
GGCCGTATACTAGAGCTGATGTGTTTAAGGTCGTTGATTGCACGAGAAAAAAAAATCCAAATCGCAACAA
TAGCAAATTTATCTGGTTCAAAGTGAAAAGATATGTTTAAAGGTAGTCCAAAGTAAAACTTATAGATAAT
AAAATGTGGTCCAAAGCGTAATTCACTCAAAAAAAATCAACGAGACGTGTACCAAACGGAGACAAACGGC
ATCTTCTCGAAATTTCCCAACCGCTCGCTCGCCCGCCTCGTCTTCCCGGAAACCGCGGTGGTTTCAGCGT
GGCGGATTCTCCAAGCAGACGGAGACGTCACGGCACGGGACTCCTCCCACCACCCAACCGCCATAAATAC
CAGCCCCCTCATCTCCTCTCCTCGCATCAGCTCCACCCCCGAAAAATTTCTCCCCAATCTCGCGAGGCTC
TCGTCGTCGAATCGAATCCTCTCGCGTCCTCAAGGTACGCTGCTTCTCCTCTCCTCGCTTCGTTTCGATT
CGATTTCGGACGGGTGAGGTTGTTTTGTTGCTAGATCCGATTGGTGGTTAGGGTTGTCGATGTGATTATC
GTGAGATGTTTAGGGGTTGTAGATCTGATGGTTGTGATTTGGGCACGGTTGGTTCGATAGGTGGAATCGT
GGTTAGGTTTTGGGATTGGATGTTGGTTCTGATGATTGGGGGGAATTTTTACGGTTAGATGAATTGTTGG
ATGATTCGATTGGGGAAATCGGTGTAGATCTGTTGGGGAATTGTGGAACTAGTCATGCCTGAGTGATTGG
TGCGATTTGTAGCGTGTTCCATCTTGTAGGCCTTGTTGCGAGCATGTTCAGATCTACTGTTCCGCTCTTG
ATTGAGTTATTGGTGCCATGGGTTGGTGCAAACACAGGCTTTAATATGTTATATCTGTTTTGTGTTTGAT
GTAGATCTGTAGGGTAGTTCTTCTTAGACATGGTTCAATTATGTAGCTTGTGCGTTTCGATTTGATTTCA
TATGTTCACAGATTAGATAATGATGAACTCTTTTAATTAATTGTCAATGGTAAATAGGAAGTCTTGTCGC
TATATCTGTCATAATGATCTCATGTTACTATCTGCCAGTAATTTATGCTAAGAACTATATTAGAATATCA
TGTTACAATCTGTAGTAATATCATGTTACAATCTGTAGTTCATCTATATAATCTATTGTGGTAATTTCTT
TTTACTATCTGTGTGAAGATTATTGCCACTAGTTCATTCTACTTATTTCTGAAGTTCAGGATACGTGTGC
TGTTACTACCTATCTGAATACATGTGTGATGTGCCTGTTACTATCTTTTTGAATACATGTATGTTCTGTT
GGAATATGTTTGCTGTTTGATCCGTTGTTGTGTCCTTAATCTTGTGCTAGTTCTTACCCTATCTGTTTGG
TGATTATTTCTTGCAGATAGTTATCAACAAGTTTGTACAAAAAAGCAGGCTTCGAAGCCACCATGGCTCC
TAAGAAGAAGCGGAAGGTTGGTATTCACGGGGTGCCTGCGGCTATGATTAGGAACAAGGCCTTCGTCGTC
AGATTGTACCCTAATGCAGCGCAGACTGAACTTATCAACAGAACGTTAGGAAGCGCGCGTTTTGTTTACA
ACCACTTCCTGGCACGACGCATTGCCGCCTATAAGGAGAGTGGAAAGGGACTTACTTATGGGCAGACGTC
ATCAGAATTAACCCTCCTCAAGCAGGCGGAGGAGACGTCCTGGCTGAGCGAAGTAGACAAGTTCGCCCTC
CAAAATTCCCTGAAGAATCTCGAAACCGCGTACAAGAACTTCTTCCGCACTGTTAAGCAATCTGGCAAGA
AAGTGGGTTTTCCGCGGTTCAGGAAGAAGCGTACGGGTGAGTCCTACAGAACCCAGTTTACTAACAATAA
CATTCAGATCGGAGAGGGTCGTCTAAAGCTACCCAAGTTGGGTTGGGTCAAAACGAAAGGCCAACAAGAT
ATTCAAGGGAAGATTCTCAATGTCACAGTACGGCGGATTCATGAAGGCCACTACGAGGCCAGCGTCCTTT
GTGAGGTCGAGATCCCGTATCTCCCTGCGGCCCCCAAATTTGCTGCCGGCGTGGATGTGGGCATCAAGGA
TTTTGCGATAGTTACCGATGGCGTCAGGTTCAAGCACGAGCAAAATCCAAAGTACTACCGCTCCACCCTT
AAGCGCTTGAGAAAAGCTCAGCAGACTTTGTCCAGGAGGAAAAAGGGCTCGGCGCGTTATGGAAAAGCCA
AGACAAAGCTGGCAAGGATACACAAAAGGATCGTGAACAAACGGCAGGACTTCCTCCACAAGCTAACAAC
ATCTTTGGTTAGAGAATATGAAATAATCGGGACTGAGCACCTGAAACCAGACAACATGCGCAAAAATCGC
CGCCTCGCGCTGTCGATCTCTGATGCAGGGTGGGGCGAGTTCATTCGACAGCTGGAGTACAAAGCAGCTT
GGTACGGCAGGCTGGTATCGAAGGTTTCTCCATACTTTCCGAGTTCACAGTTGTGCCATGATTGCGGCTT
CAAAAATCCGGAGGTGAAGAATCTTGCCGTGCGGACATGGACATGTCCCAACTGCGGTGAAACACATGAC
AGAGACGAGAACGCTGCCCTGAACATAAGGCGGGAAGCACTCGTGGCGGCCGGAATCAGTGACACCCTCA
ATGCTCATGGGGGCTATGTGAGGCCGGCTAGCGCTGGGAATGGTCTTCGCTCAGAGAATCATGCTACCTT
GGTTGTGAAGCGTCCTGCTGCCACCAAAAAGGCCGGACAGGCTAAGAAAAAGAAGTGAATATCTAGACCC
AGCTTTCTTGTACAAAGTGGTTGATAACAGCGACTACAAGGATGACGATGACAAGGCTTAGAGCT
Features (pLannotate 1.2.2; 27 found; start..end, strand, type, name):
     12..264     +  terminator     NOS terminator: nopaline synthase terminator and poly(A) signal
    269..426     +  CDS            lacZα (fragment): LacZα fragment of β-galactosidase; lacZ fragment
    492..516     +  misc_feature   RB T-DNA repeat: right border repeat from nopaline C58 T-DNA
    856..1257    +  CDS            Y4CG_SINFN (fragment): Protein inferred from homology: Swiss-Prot protein existence level 3. From Sinorhizobium fredii (strain NBRC 101917 / NGR234).
   1817..2446    +  CDS            pVS1 StaA: stability protein from the Pseudomonas plasmid pVS1 (Heeb et al., 2000)
   2875..3948    +  CDS            pVS1 RepA: replication protein from the Pseudomonas plasmid pVS1 (Heeb et al., 2000)
   4014..4208    +  rep_origin     pVS1 oriV: origin of replication for the Pseudomonas plasmid pVS1 (Heeb et al., 2000)
   4411..4450    +  CDS            rop (fragment): Rop protein, which maintains plasmids at low copy number; rop
   4552..4692    +  misc_feature   bom: basis of mobility region from pBR322
   4878..5466    -  rep_origin     ori: high-copy-number ColE1/pMB1/pBR322/pUC origin of replication
   5553..6347    -  CDS            KanR: aminoglycoside phosphotransferase; aphA-3; confers resistance to kanamycin
   6772..6796    +  misc_feature   LB T-DNA repeat: left border repeat from nopaline C58 T-DNA
   6874..7048    -  polyA_signal   CaMV poly(A) signal: cauliflower mosaic virus polyadenylation signal
   7089..8114    -  CDS            HygR: hygromycin B phosphotransferase confers resistance to hygromycin
   8181..8857    -  promoter       CaMV 35S promoter (enhanced): cauliflower mosaic virus 35S promoter with a duplicated enhancer region
   8947..9035    +  CDS            lacI (fragment): lac repressor; lacI; The lac repressor binds to the lac operator to inhibit transcription in E. coli. This inhibition can be relieved by adding lactose or isopropyl-β-D-thiogalactopyranoside (IPTG).
   9048..9069    +  protein_bind   CAP binding site: CAP binding activates transcription in the presence of cAMP. E. coli catabolite activator protein
   9084..9114    +  promoter       lac promoter: promoter for the E. coli lac operon
   9118..9140    +  protein_bind   lac operator (fragment): The lac repressor binds to the lac operator to inhibit transcription in E. coli. This inhibition can be relieved by adding lactose or isopropyl-β-D-thiogalactopyranoside (IPTG). lac repressor encoded by lacI
   9186..11178   +  promoter       Ubi promoter: maize polyubiquitin gene promoter
  11197..11220   +  misc_RNA       sTRSV HHRz (fragment): hammerhead ribozyme from the tobacco ringspot virus satellite RNA (Khvorova et al., 2003)
  11399..11467   -  CDS            pckA (fragment): PCKA_DEIRA - Protein inferred from homology: Swiss-Prot protein existence level 3. Involved in the gluconeogenesis. Catalyzes the conversion of oxaloacetate (OAA) to phosphoenolpyruvate (PEP) through direct phosphoryl transfer between the nucleoside triphosphate and OAA. From Deinococcus radiodurans (strain ATCC 13939 / DSM 20539 / JCM 16871 / LMG 4051 / NBRC 15346 / NCIMB 9279 / R1 / VKM B-1422).
  11549..11801   +  terminator     NOS terminator: nopaline synthase terminator and poly(A) signal
  11817..13526   +  promoter       Ubi promoter: RUBQ2; promoter for the rice (Oryza sativa) polyubiquitin gene RUBQ2
  13537..13561   +  protein_bind   attB1: mutant version of attB; recombination site for the Gateway® BP reaction BP Clonase™
  14907..14931   -  protein_bind   attB2: mutant version of attB; recombination site for the Gateway® BP reaction BP Clonase™
  14941..14965   +  CDS            3xFLAG (fragment): three tandem FLAG® epitope tags, followed by an enterokinase cleavage site
