[The description below was written by a language model from this plasmid's Addgene catalogue record and pLannotate feature annotations shown in this document.]
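Description:
pKb-TnpB2 is a plant expression binary vector of about 15 kb, derived from the pRGEB32 CRISPR backbone and intended for T-DNA delivery of the compact RNA-guided nuclease TnpB from the Deinococcus radiodurans ISDra2 element. It carries a high-copy ColE1/pUC-type origin with a bom site for propagation in E. coli, and the pVS1 oriV, RepA and StaA functions that typically support maintenance in Agrobacterium. Kanamycin resistance provides bacterial selection. Between the nopaline-type left and right T-DNA borders sits a hygromycin phosphotransferase gene driven by an enhanced CaMV 35S promoter with a CaMV poly(A) signal, which allows selection of transformed plant cells.

The editing payload consists of two Pol II-driven units that replace the original pRGEB32 components. The rice polyubiquitin (RUBQ2) promoter drives a rice codon-optimized TnpB coding sequence in place of Cas9. The annotation does not call this ORF directly, but its position corresponds to the interval flanked by attB1 and attB2 sites and followed by a NOS terminator. A short 3xFLAG fragment is annotated just downstream, although the catalogue lists no tag. The maize ubiquitin promoter, substituted for the OsU3 Pol III promoter, transcribes a hammerhead ribozyme–reRNA–guide cloning site–HDV ribozyme cassette that ends in a second NOS terminator. The small Deinococcus "pckA" match in this region probably reflects the native ISDra2-derived reRNA sequence. Self-cleavage by the flanking ribozymes trims the Pol II transcript to release a defined guide RNA. A 20 bp guide is inserted at the BsaI site, making the plasmid a cloning-ready vector for TnpB-mediated targeted genome editing in plants.
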