Addgene plasmid #215334: pKb-TnpB2
Purpose: ISDra2 expression driven by PolII promoter ; 20 bp guide RNA can be cloned in BsaI site
Depositing lab: Kutubuddin Molla. Depositing organization: Central Rice Research Institute. Publication: A miniature alternative to Cas9 and Cas12: Transposon-associated TnpB mediates targeted genome editing in plants. Karmakar S, Panda D, Panda S, Dash M, Saha R, Das P, Avinash SP, Shih J, Yang Y, Nayak AK, Baig MJ, Molla KA. Plant Biotechnol J. 2024 Jun 28. doi: 10.1111/pbi.14416. PubMed 38940895.
Backbone
  Vector backbone: pRGEB32
  Backbone manufacturer: Yinong Yang
  Backbone size w/o insert (bp): 9823
  Total vector size (bp): 14975
  Modifications to backbone: 1. Replaced gRNA scaffold with HH ribozyme-reRNA-gRNA cloning site-HDV ribozyme. 2. Replaced OsU3 promoter with ZmUbi promoter. 3. Replaced Cas9 with rice codon optimized TnpB nuclease.
  Vector type: Plant Expression
  Selectable markers: Hygromycin
Growth in bacteria
  Bacterial resistance: Kanamycin, 50 μg/mL
  Growth temperature: 37°C
  Growth strain: DH5alpha
  Copy number: High Copy
Gene/Insert
  Gene/Insert name: Rice codon optimized ISDra2 TnpB
  Species: Deinococcus radiodurans
  Insert size (bp): 1224
  Promoter: Rice ubiquitin promoter for TnpB and maize ubiquitin promoter for HH ribozyme-reRNA-guide RNA-HDV ribozyme expression
  Tag / fusion protein: Not applicable
  Cloning method: Restriction Enzyme; 5′ cloning site HindIII (unknown if destroyed); 3′ cloning site SacI (unknown if destroyed)
  Sequencing primers: 5′ M13R; 3′ M13F
Terms and licenses: Academic/Nonprofit Terms; Industry Terms: Not Available to Industry
How to cite: pKb-TnpB2 was a gift from Kutubuddin Molla (Addgene plasmid # 215334 ; http://n2t.net/addgene:215334 ; RRID:Addgene_215334)
